Addgene plasmid #208995: pENTR-D-Topo-kcnk12
Purpose: Riboprobe generation
Depositing lab: GuangJun Zhang. Depositing organization: Purdue University. Publication: Evolution of two-pore domain potassium channels and their gene expression in zebrafish embryos. Park SJ, Silic MR, Staab PL, Chen J, Zackschewski EL, Zhang G. Dev Dyn. 2024 Jan 25. doi: 10.1002/dvdy.690. PubMed 38270285.
Backbone
  Vector backbone: pENTR-D-Topo
  Backbone manufacturer: Invitrogene
  Backbone size w/o insert (bp): 2580
  Total vector size (bp): 3813
  Vector type: Cloning
Growth in bacteria
  Bacterial resistance: Kanamycin, 50 μg/mL
  Growth temperature: 37°C
  Growth strain: DH5alpha
  Copy number: High Copy
Gene/Insert
  Gene/Insert name: kcnk12
  Species: D. rerio (zebrafish)
  Insert size (bp): 1233
  GenBank ID: XM_056471139.1
  Entrez Gene: kcnk12
  Promoter: T7
  Cloning method: TOPO Cloning
  Sequencing primers: 5′ M13F; 3′ M13R
Terms and licenses: Academic/Nonprofit Terms; Industry Terms: Not Available to Industry
How to cite: pENTR-D-Topo-kcnk12 was a gift from GuangJun Zhang (Addgene plasmid # 208995 ; http://n2t.net/addgene:208995 ; RRID:Addgene_208995)
