[The description below was written by a language model from this plasmid's Addgene catalogue record and pLannotate feature annotations shown in this document.]
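Description:
pENTR-D-Topo-kcnk12 is a Gateway entry clone built on the commercial pENTR/D-TOPO backbone, carrying a 1,233 bp insert from the zebrafish (Danio rerio) two-pore domain potassium channel gene kcnk12, introduced by directional TOPO cloning. The complete plasmid is 3,813 bp. It is maintained in E. coli through a high-copy ColE1/pUC-type origin of replication and selected with kanamycin via the aph(3')-Ia (KanR) gene. The rrnB T1 and T2 transcription terminators lie upstream of the cloning region, where they limit read-through transcription from the backbone into the insert. Short lacZα and lacI fragments in the annotation are small matches in the backbone rather than functional genes.

The insert sits on the forward strand between attL1 and attL2, so it could be transferred into attR-containing destination vectors by an LR Clonase reaction. The automated annotation labels the coding region as a match to rat Kcnk13. This reflects homology to a related K2P family member in the reference database, not the insert's identity, which the catalogue record gives as zebrafish kcnk12. A T7 promoter lies just beyond attL2 and points back towards the insert on the opposite strand, so T7 RNA polymerase would transcribe the strand complementary to the coding sequence and produce antisense RNA. This fits the stated purpose of riboprobe generation, presumably for in situ hybridisation to map kcnk12 expression in zebrafish embryos, in line with the associated study of K2P channel gene expression. M13 forward and reverse primer sites flank the cassette for sequence verification. The plasmid has no eukaryotic promoter and is a cloning and template vector rather than an expression construct.
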