Features (pLannotate 1.2.2; 10 found; start..end, strand, type, name):
      1..37      -  CDS            lacZα (fragment): LacZα fragment of β-galactosidase; lacZ fragment
     53..152     +  protein_bind   attL1: mutant version of attL; recombination site for the Gateway® LR reaction LR Clonase™
    200..1402    +  CDS            Kcnk13: KCNKD_RAT - Experimental evidence at protein level: Swiss-Prot protein existence level 1. Potassium channel displaying weak inward rectification in symmetrical K(+) solution. From Rattus norvegicus (Rat).
   1422..1521    -  protein_bind   attL2: mutant version of attL; recombination site for the Gateway® LR reaction LR Clonase™
   1539..1557    -  promoter       T7 promoter: promoter for bacteriophage T7 RNA polymerase
   1691..2500    +  CDS            KanR: aminoglycoside phosphotransferase; aph(3')-Ia; confers resistance to kanamycin in bacteria or G418 (Geneticin®) in eukaryotes
   2647..3235    +  rep_origin     ori: high-copy-number ColE1/pMB1/pBR322/pUC origin of replication
   3418..3510    +  CDS            lacI (fragment): lac repressor; lacI; The lac repressor binds to the lac operator to inhibit transcription in E. coli. This inhibition can be relieved by adding lactose or isopropyl-β-D-thiogalactopyranoside (IPTG).
   3565..3592    -  terminator     rrnB T2 terminator: transcription terminator T2 from the E. coli rrnB gene
   3724..3767    +  terminator     rrnB T1 terminator: Escherichia coli rrnB; transcription terminator T1 from the E. coli rrnB gene
>Addgene plasmid #208995 | pENTR-D-Topo-kcnk12 | addgene full sequence | sequence record 413325 | Addgene NGS Result
GTTTTCCCAGTCACGACGTTGTAAAACGACGGCCAGTCTTAAGCTCGGGCCCCAAATAATGATTTTATTT
TGACTGATAGTGACCTGTTCGTTGCAACAAATTGATGAGCAATGCTTTTTTATAATGCCAACTTTGTACA
AAAAAGCAGGCTCCGCGGCCGCCCCCTTCACCATGATGCCGGCGCAGAGACTGCAGGGCTGCCGCTCCCT
TCACATCAACGAAGACAATGGACGCTTTCTGCTGCTCGCCCTGCTCATCATCGTGTACCTGCTGTGCGGC
GCTGCGGTGTTTTCCGCCATCGAGAGGCCGTCCGAGCTGCGGGCGCACGGGCGCTGGAACCGGACCCTCC
TCAACTTTAGCGACGCGTTCAATATCAGTTTGCAGGATCTGAGCTCCTTCCTGAAAGAGTACGAGGCTGC
GATTGCTGCTGGAGTTCGGGTCGATGCTCTTCGACCCAGATGGGATTTTACTGGGGCGTTTTACTTTGTT
GGAACAGTGGTGTCCACTATTGGCTTCGGCATGAGCACCCCTGTGACAGTCGCCGGGAAGATTTTCCTGA
TCTTCTATGGTCTGTTAGGCTGCGCGGCCACCATCCTCTTCTTCAACCTCTTCCTGGAGCGCATCATTAC
CCTGCTGGCGGTGGTGATGAAGGCTGTGCGTCTGCGCCGTCTGCGCACCAGCGGCCTCCTCCCGCCGGGA
ATCTGCCAGGACTTTGCCGCCAGCACGTTACCAGGCTGGAAGCCCTCGGTGTACCATGTCATGCTGATCC
TGGGTCTGTCAGCCATCGTGATCTCCTGCTGCGCATCAGCCATGTATACCCCAGTGGAGGGCTGGGCGTA
TGTGGACTCGCTTTATTTCTGCTTCGTCACTTTCAGCACCATTGGTTTCGGGGATTTGGTGAGCAGTCAA
AACGCTGCGTACGACTACCAAGGACTCTATCGGCTAGCCAACTGTCTGTTTATATTGGCAGGAGTGTGTT
GCATCTATTCTCTCTTCAACGTCATCTCTATTGTGATTAAGCAAGTCCTCAATTGGATGTTGGGGAAAAT
GAGTTGCCTGTGCTGCCAGAGATGCAACAAAGCTAATGCTTTCTTAGGACGCCGTAATGCTATCAGACCC
GGTTCTAGACTCAGACGCGGACGATTCGGACAGACGCCGGATTCCGATGGGCCTTGCGATAGCGATACCG
AAGGCCGACGGCTTTCAGGGGAGATGATCTCCATGCGGGATCTGACGGGATCTAATAAAATATCTCTCGC
AATTATGCAGAAACAGCTGTCGGAGTCTGCTAATGGATATCCCAGAACGGTGTGCGGAAGTTCACGACAG
AATGGATTTTCAGGTGGCGTCGGTGCGCTTGGTATCATGAATAACCGATTAGCAGAAACCAGTGACTCTA
GGTAGAAGGGTGGGCGCGCCGACCCAGCTTTCTTGTACAAAGTTGGCATTATAAGAAAGCATTGCTTATC
AATTTGTTGCAACGAACAGGTCACTATCAGTCAAAATAAAATCATTATTTGCCATCCAGCTGATATCCCC
TATAGTGAGTCGTATTACATGGTCATAGCTGTTTCCTGGCAGCTCTGGCCCGTGTCTCAAAATCTCTGAT
GTTACATTGCACAAGATAAAAATATATCATCATGAACAATAAAACTGTCTGCTTACATAAACAGTAATAC
AAGGGGTGTTATGAGCCATATTCAACGGGAAACGTCGAGGCCGCGATTAAATTCCAACATGGATGCTGAT
TTATATGGGTATAAATGGGCTCGCGATAATGTCGGGCAATCAGGTGCGACAATCTATCGCTTGTATGGGA
AGCCCGATGCGCCAGAGTTGTTTCTGAAACATGGCAAAGGTAGCGTTGCCAATGATGTTACAGATGAGAT
GGTCAGACTAAACTGGCTGACGGAATTTATGCCTCTTCCGACCATCAAGCATTTTATCCGTACTCCTGAT
GATGCATGGTTACTCACCACTGCGATCCCCGGAAAAACAGCATTCCAGGTATTAGAAGAATATCCTGATT
CAGGTGAAAATATTGTTGATGCGCTGGCAGTGTTCCTGCGCCGGTTGCATTCGATTCCTGTTTGTAATTG
TCCTTTTAACAGCGATCGCGTATTTCGTCTCGCTCAGGCGCAATCACGAATGAATAACGGTTTGGTTGAT
GCGAGTGATTTTGATGACGAGCGTAATGGCTGGCCTGTTGAACAAGTCTGGAAAGAAATGCATAAACTTT
TGCCATTCTCACCGGATTCAGTCGTCACTCATGGTGATTTCTCACTTGATAACCTTATTTTTGACGAGGG
GAAATTAATAGGTTGTATTGATGTTGGACGAGTCGGAATCGCAGACCGATACCAGGATCTTGCCATCCTA
TGGAACTGCCTCGGTGAGTTTTCTCCTTCATTACAGAAACGGCTTTTTCAAAAATATGGTATTGATAATC
CTGATATGAATAAATTGCAGTTTCATTTGATGCTCGATGAGTTTTTCTAATCAGAATTGGTTAATTGGTT
GTAACACTGGCAGAGCATTACGCTGACTTGACGGGACGGCGCAAGCTCATGACCAAAATCCCTTAACGTG
AGTTACGCGTCGTTCCACTGAGCGTCAGACCCCGTAGAAAAGATCAAAGGATCTTCTTGAGATCCTTTTT
TTCTGCGCGTAATCTGCTGCTTGCAAACAAAAAAACCACCGCTACCAGCGGTGGTTTGTTTGCCGGATCA
AGAGCTACCAACTCTTTTTCCGAAGGTAACTGGCTTCAGCAGAGCGCAGATACCAAATACTGTTCTTCTA
GTGTAGCCGTAGTTAGGCCACCACTTCAAGAACTCTGTAGCACCGCCTACATACCTCGCTCTGCTAATCC
TGTTACCAGTGGCTGCTGCCAGTGGCGATAAGTCGTGTCTTACCGGGTTGGACTCAAGACGATAGTTACC
GGATAAGGCGCAGCGGTCGGGCTGAACGGGGGGTTCGTGCACACAGCCCAGCTTGGAGCGAACGACCTAC
ACCGAACTGAGATACCTACAGCGTGAGCTATGAGAAAGCGCCACGCTTCCCGAAGGGAGAAAGGCGGACA
GGTATCCGGTAAGCGGCAGGGTCGGAACAGGAGAGCGCACGAGGGAGCTTCCAGGGGGAAACGCCTGGTA
TCTTTATAGTCCTGTCGGGTTTCGCCACCTCTGACTTGAGCGTCGATTTTTGTGATGCTCGTCAGGGGGG
CGGAGCCTATGGAAAAACGCCAGCAACGCGGCCTTTTTACGGTTCCTGGCCTTTTGCTGGCCTTTTGCTC
ACATGTTCTTTCCTGCGTTATCCCCTGATTCTGTGGATAACCGTATTACCGCCTTTGAGTGAGCTGATAC
CGCTCGCCGCAGCCGAACGACCGAGCGCAGCGAGTCAGTGAGCGAGGAAGCGGAAGAGCGCCCAATACGC
AAACCGCCTCTCCCCGCGCGTTGGCCGATTCATTAATGCAGCTGGCACGACAGGTTTCCCGACTGGAAAG
CGGGCAGTGAGCGCAACGCAATTAATACGCGTACCGCTAGCCAGGAAGAGTTTGTAGAAACGCAAAAAGG
CCATCCGTCAGGATGGCCTTCTGCTTAGTTTGATGCCTGGCAGTTTATGGCGGGCGTCCTGCCCGCCACC
CTCCGGGCCGTTGCTTCACAACGTTCAAATCCGCTCCCGGCGGATTTGTCCTACTCAGGAGAGCGTTCAC
CGACAAACAACAGATAAAACGAAAGGCCCAGTCTTCCGACTGAGCCTTTCGTTTTATTTGATGCCTGGCA
GTTCCCTACTCTCGCGTTAACGCTAGCATGGAT
